Addgene plasmid #18616: T4 Lysozyme V149C WT*
Depositing lab: Brian Matthews. Depositing organization: University of Oregon.
Backbone
  Vector backbone: pHS1403
  Backbone size w/o insert (bp): 5000
  Vector type: Bacterial Expression
Growth in bacteria
  Bacterial resistance: Ampicillin, 100 μg/mL
  Growth temperature: 37°C
  Growth strain: DH5alpha
  Copy number: High Copy
Gene/Insert
  Gene/Insert name: T4 Lysozyme (alt name: JX18 TA)
  Species: Bacteriophage T4
  Insert size (bp): 600
  Mutation: V149C WT*
  GenBank ID: NP_049736
  Entrez Gene: e (a.k.a. T4p123)
  Cloning method: Restriction Enzyme; 5′ cloning site BamHI (not destroyed); 3′ cloning site HindIII (not destroyed)
  Sequencing primers: 5′ na; 3′ GGCGTATCACGAGGCCC
Terms and licenses: Academic/Nonprofit Terms; Industry Terms: Not Available to Industry
Depositor comments: The BamHI site is 27 bp from the ATG and the HindIII site is 115 bp from the stop.
How to cite: T4 Lysozyme V149C WT* was a gift from Brian Matthews (Addgene plasmid # 18616 ; http://n2t.net/addgene:18616 ; RRID:Addgene_18616)
