[The description below was written by a language model from this plasmid's Addgene catalogue record.]
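Description:
T4 Lysozyme V149C WT* is a bacterial expression plasmid built on the pHS1403 backbone (about 5 kb without insert) that carries a mutant form of the bacteriophage T4 lysozyme gene (gene e). It is maintained in E. coli as a high-copy plasmid under ampicillin selection. The record does not state the origin of replication or the promoter driving expression, and no feature table is available to confirm other backbone elements.

The insert is roughly 600 bp and was placed between BamHI and HindIII sites, both of which remain intact, so the fragment can be excised or transferred to another vector. According to the depositor's comments, the BamHI site lies 27 bp from the start codon and the HindIII site 115 bp from the stop codon, meaning the cloned fragment includes short flanking untranslated stretches around the coding sequence. The encoded protein carries a valine-to-cysteine substitution at position 149 in the "WT*" background. The record does not define WT*, although in the T4 lysozyme literature it commonly denotes the cysteine-free pseudo-wild-type protein used as a reference background for engineered variants; in that context, V149C would introduce a single cysteine. No fusion tags or reporters are listed.

The record gives no explicit purpose, but a construct of this type is suited to producing the mutant enzyme in bacteria for studying how a point substitution affects the protein, such as its structure, stability or folding, for which T4 lysozyme is a widely used model.
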