>Addgene plasmid #18616 | T4 Lysozyme V149C WT* | addgene partial sequence | sequence record 24401 | 18616 sequence with 3primeUP
GCTACGAAAAAGCCCGCTCATTAGGCGGGCTCAGATCTGCTCATGTTTGACAGCTTATCATCGATAAGCT
TCGGCAATAAATTCTTGATATGTTTTCATATGTTTCCTTTAAATATTTTAATTAGTAATTGTCTATTCAA
GTAATTGTGAATATACTATCACAATTCCAAGAGAAAGTAAACAGCTTTATAGATTTTTATACGCGTCCCA
AGTGCCAGTTCTAAACGTTGTAATGCATCGTTTTGCGCGATTAGGTGTTTGATTATACCATCTACTTTTA
GCTAAGTTAACTGCTGCTTCATCCCAGCGTTTTTGTTGAAGCATACGTAAAGAGTTAGTAAATCCTGCCA
CACCGGTTTCTCCCATTTGGAAAACCATATTAATCAATGCAGCGCGACGAACCGCATCAAGAGAATCATA
AACCGGTTTTAATTTAGCATTTCTCAGAATTCCGCGAACAGCAGCATCAACATCCTGATTAAAGAGTTTT
TCAGCCTCATCTTTTGTAATTACACCATTAGTATTACGCCCAATAGCTTTATCTAATTCAGATTTAGCAG
CATTAAGTGATGGACTTTTTGTAAGCAAATGACCGATGCCAATAGTGTAATAGCCTTCTGTGTCTTTATA
GATTTTAAGTCTAAGACCTTCATCTATACGTANCATTTCAATATATTCATAATACCTCCTAAGCATCGAT
GGACCTGNTCCTGTGTGAATNGTACCGCTCNCATTCNCACATAACGAGCGATGATAATGCACAGGGAGGG
AGAAGNCACGAGGACGACCGTTCCGGGGAATNG
